>Addgene plasmid #57262 | Dronpa-Beta-Catenin-20 | depositor partial sequence | sequence record 88400 | insert sequence
CCGTCAGATCCGCTAGCGCTACCGGTCGCCACCATGGTGAGTGTGATTAAACCAGACATGAAGATCAAGC
TGCGTATGGAAGGCGCTGTAAATGGACACCCGTTCGCGATTGAAGGAGTTGGCCTTGGGAAGCCTTTCGA
GGGAAAACAGAGTATGGACCTTAAAGTCAAAGAAGGCGGACCTCTGCCTTTCGCCTATGACATCTTGACA
ACTGTGTTCTGTTACGGCAACAGGGTATTCGCCAAATACCCAGAAAATATAGTAGACTATTTCAAGCAGT
CGTTTCCTGAGGGCTACTCTTGGGAACGAAGCATGAATTACGAAGACGGGGGCATTTGTAACGCGACAAA
CGACATAACCCTGGATGGTGACTGTTATATCTATGAAATTCGATTTGATGGTGTGAACTTTCCTGCCAAT
GGTCCAGTTATGCAGAAGAGGACTGTGAAATGGGAGCCATCCACTGAGAAATTGTATGTGCGTGATGGAG
TGCTGAAGGGTGATGTTAACATGGCTCTGTCGCTTGAAGGAGGTGGCCATTACCGATGTGACTTCAAAAC
TACTTATAAAGCTAAGAAGGTTGTCCAGTTGCCAGACTATCACTTTGTGGACCACCACATTGAGATTAAA
AGCCACGACAAAGATTACAGTAATGTTAATCTGCATGAGCACGCCGAAGCGCATTCTGAGCTGCCGAGGC
AGGCCAAGTCCGGACTCAGATCTCGAGCTCAAGCTTCGAATTCTGCAGTCGACGGTACCGCGGCCACCAT
GGCTACTCAAGCTGACCTGATGGAGTTGGACATGGCCATGGAGCCGGACAGAAAAGCTGCTGTCAGCCAC
TGGCAGCAGCAGTCTTACTTGGATTCTGGAATCCATTCTGGTGCCACCACCACAGCTCCTTCCCTGAGTG
GCAAGGGCAACCCTGAGGAAGAAGATGTTGACACCTCCCAAGTCCTTTATGAATGGGAGCAAGGCTTTTC
CCAGTCCTTCACGCAAGAGCAAGTAGCTGATATTGACGGGCAGTATGCAATGACTAGGGCTCAGAGGGTC
CGAGCTGCCATGTTCCCTGAGACGCTAGATGAGGGCATGCAGATCCCATCCACGCAGTTTGACGCTGCTC
ATCCCACTAATGTCCAGCGCTTGGCTGAACCATCACAGATGTTGAAA
[1614 nt withheld, positions 1168-2781]
AAGCGGCTTTCAGTCGAGCTGACCAGTTCCCTCTTCAGGACAGAGCCAATGGCTTGGAATGAGACTGCAG
ATCTTGGACTGGACATTGGTGCCCAGGGAGAAGCCCTTGGATATCGCCAGGATGATCCCAGCTACCGTTC
TTTTCACTCTGGTGGATACGGCCAGGATGCCTTGGGGATGGACCCTATGATGGAGCATGAGATGGGTGGC
CACCACCCTGGTGCTGACTATCCAGTTGATGGGCTGCCTGATCTGGGACACGCCCAGGACCTCATGGATG
GGCTGCCCCCAGGTGATAGCAATCAGCTGGCCTGGTTTGATACTGACCTGTAAAAGCTTGGATCCACCGG
ATCTAGATAAC
