>Addgene plasmid #57262 | Dronpa-Beta-Catenin-20 | addgene partial sequence | sequence record 158440 | SV40pA-R 5'-GAAATTTGTGATGCTATTGC-3'
TGCATAACAAGTTAACAACAACAATTGCATTCATTTTATGTTTCAGGTTCAGGGGGAGGTGTGGGAGGTT
TTTTAAAGCAAGTAAAACCTCTACAAATGTGGTATGGCTGATTATGATCAGTTATCTAGATCCGGTGGAT
CCAAGCTTTTACAGGTCAGTATCAAACCAGGCCAGCTGATTGCTATCACCTGGGGGCAGCCCATCCATGA
GGTCCTGGGCGTGTCCCAGATCAGGCAGCCCATCAACTGGATAGTCAGCACCAGGGTGGTGGCCACCCAT
CTCATGCTCCATCATAGGGTCCATCCCCAAGGCATCCTGGCCGTATCCACCAGAGTGAAAAGAACGGTAG
CTGGGATCATCCTGGCGATATCCAAGGGCTTCTCCCTGGGCACCAATGTCCAGTCCAAGATCTGCAGTCT
CATTCCAAGCCATTGGCTCTGTCCTGAAGAGGGAACTGGTCAGCTCGACTGAAAGCCGCTT
[369 nt withheld, positions 482-850]
