>Addgene plasmid #57262 | Dronpa-Beta-Catenin-20 | addgene partial sequence | sequence record 159074 | CMV-F 5'-CGCAAATGGGCGGTAGGCGTG-3'
CTGGTTTAGTGAACCGTCAGATCCGCTAGCGCTACCGGTTGCCACCATGGTGAGTGTGATTAAACCAGAC
ATGAAGATCAAGCTGCGTATGGAAGGCGCTGTAAATGGACACCCGTTCGCGATTGAAGGAGTTGGCCTTG
GGAAGCCTTTCGAGGGAAAACAGAGTATGGACCTTAAAGTCAAAGAAGGCGGACCTCTGCCTTTCGCCTA
TGACATCTTGACAACTGTGTTCTGTTACGGCAACAGGGTATTCGCCAAATACCCAGAAAATATAGTAGAC
TATTTCAAGCAGTCGTTTCCTGAGGGCTACTCTTGGGAACGAAGCATGAATTACGAAGACGGGGGCATTT
GTAACGCGACAAACGACATAACCCTGGATGGTGACTGTTATATCTATGAAATTCGATTTGATGGTGTGAA
CTTTCCTGCCAATGGTCCAGTTATGCAGAAGAGGACTGTGAAATGGGAGCCATCCACTGAGAAATTGTAT
GTGCGTGATGGAGTGCTGAAGGGTGATGTTAACATGGCTCTGTCGCTTGAAGGAGGTGGCCATTACCGAT
GTGACTTCAAAACTACTTATAAAGCTAAGAAGGTTGTCCAGTTGCCAGACTATCACTTTGTGGACCACCA
CATTGAGATTAAAAGCCACGACAAAGATTACAGTAATGTTAATCTGCATGAGCACGCCGAAGCGCATTCT
GAGCTGCCGAGGCAGGCCAAGTCCGGACTCAGATCTCGAGCTCAAGCTTCGAATTCTGCAGTCGACGGTA
CCGCGGCCACCATGGCTACTCAAGCTGACCTGATGGAGTTGG
