[The description below was written by a language model from this plasmid's Addgene catalogue record.]
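Description:
Dronpa-Beta-Catenin-20 is a mammalian expression plasmid that produces mouse beta-catenin (Ctnnb1) fused to the fluorescent protein Dronpa. It is built on a Dronpa backbone of about 4.75 kb without the insert. The plasmid is maintained at high copy number in E. coli under kanamycin selection. It also carries a neomycin resistance marker, so transfected mammalian cells that retain the construct can be selected with G418. The fusion is transcribed from the CMV promoter, a strong constitutive promoter commonly used for transient or stable expression in cultured mammalian cells. The listed 3′ sequencing primer suggests that an SV40 polyadenylation signal lies downstream of the coding region, although no feature table is provided to confirm the layout.

Dronpa is a green fluorescent protein, recorded here with excitation at 503 nm and emission at 518 nm. It is generally known for reversible photoswitching between bright and dark states, which makes it useful for tracking protein movement and for some super-resolution imaging methods. Beta-catenin is a component of cell–cell adhesion complexes and a transducer of Wnt signalling. The record gives the intended localization of the fusion as tight junctions, so the construct serves as a live-cell marker for cell–cell contacts. The record does not state whether Dronpa sits at the N- or C-terminus of beta-catenin, and it does not explain the "20" in the name, which may refer to a linker length. The cloning method is listed as unknown.
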