Addgene plasmid #57262: Dronpa-Beta-Catenin-20
Purpose: Localization: Tight Junctions, Excitation: 503, Emission: 518
Depositing lab: Michael Davidson. Depositing organization: Florida State University, Tallahassee.
Backbone
  Vector backbone: Dronpa
  Backbone size w/o insert (bp): 4750
  Vector type: Mammalian Expression
  Selectable markers: Neomycin (select with G418)
Growth in bacteria
  Bacterial resistance: Kanamycin, 50 μg/mL
  Growth temperature: 37°C
  Growth strain: DH5alpha
  Copy number: High Copy
Gene/Insert
  Gene/Insert name: Beta-Catenin (alt name: NM_001165902.1)
  Species: M. musculus (mouse)
  Entrez Gene: Ctnnb1 (a.k.a. Bfc, Catnb, Mesc)
  Promoter: CMV
  Tag / fusion protein: Dronpa
  Cloning method: Unknown
  Sequencing primers: 5′ CMV-F; 3′ SV40pA-R
Terms and licenses: Academic/Nonprofit Terms; Industry Terms
Depositor comments: . Excitation = 503; Emission = 518
How to cite: Dronpa-Beta-Catenin-20 was a gift from Michael Davidson (Addgene plasmid # 57262 ; http://n2t.net/addgene:57262 ; RRID:Addgene_57262)
